Addgene plasmid #242177: XLone-Unspliced CRNDE
Purpose: Express doxycycline inducible Unspliced CRNDE in mammalian cells
Depositing lab: Joshua Mendell. Depositing organization: University of Texas Southwestern Medical Center. Publication: An ultraconserved snoRNA-like element in long noncoding RNA CRNDE promotes ribosome biogenesis and cell proliferation. Lee JS, Dan T, Zhang H, Cheng Y, Rehfeld F, Brugarolas J, Mendell JT. Mol Cell. 2025 Apr 17;85(8):1543-1560.e10. doi: 10.1016/j.molcel.2025.03.006. Epub 2025 Apr 3. PubMed 40185099.
Backbone
  Vector backbone: XLone-tTA-MCS
  Vector type: Mammalian Expression
Growth in bacteria
  Bacterial resistance: Ampicillin, 100 μg/mL
  Growth temperature: 37°C
  Growth strain: EPI300
  Copy number: High Copy
Gene/Insert
  Gene/Insert name: Unspliced CRNDE
  Species: H. sapiens (human)
  Mutation: PAM mutation (CCT to GTT)
  Entrez Gene: CRNDE (a.k.a. CRNDEP, LINC00180, NCRNA00180, PNAS-108, lincIRX5)
  Promoter: TRE3GS
  Cloning method: Gibson Cloning
Terms and licenses: Academic/Nonprofit Terms; Industry Terms: Not Available to Industry
Depositor comments: We observed some mismatches in the Unspliced CRNDE region, these are not expected to affect plasmid function.
How to cite: XLone-Unspliced CRNDE was a gift from Joshua Mendell (Addgene plasmid # 242177 ; http://n2t.net/addgene:242177 ; RRID:Addgene_242177)
