[The description below was written by a language model from this plasmid's Addgene catalogue record and pLannotate feature annotations shown in this document.]
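Description:
XLone-Unspliced CRNDE is a mammalian expression plasmid of about 15.8 kb, built on the XLone-tTA-MCS backbone, for doxycycline-controlled expression of the unspliced form of the human long noncoding RNA CRNDE. It is maintained in E. coli at high copy through a ColE1/pUC-type origin and selected with ampicillin via the β-lactamase gene. Remnants of lacZα, lacI, bom and rop, together with the lac promoter and operator, are annotated around the bacterial portion as leftovers of the cloning vector.

The payload is an all-in-one Tet system. A TRE3GS promoter, a third-generation Tet-responsive promoter engineered for low background, sits at the start of the sequence record. It is followed by a long unannotated stretch of roughly 10 kb that ends at an SV40 polyadenylation signal. This region is where the Gibson-cloned CRNDE insert would be expected to lie, although the feature table does not label it. The insert carries a PAM mutation (CCT to GTT), which suggests it was designed to resist a CRISPR guide aimed at the endogenous locus, though the record does not state that purpose. The depositor notes some sequence mismatches in the CRNDE region that are not expected to affect function.

On the opposite strand, an EF-1α core promoter drives a tetracycline transactivator, annotated as an rtTA3 fragment with VP16-derived activation repeats. It is followed in the same transcription unit by the blasticidin S deaminase gene and a second SV40 poly(A) signal, allowing blasticidin selection of transfected cells. The backbone name refers to tTA whereas the annotation matches a reverse transactivator, and the stated purpose is doxycycline-inducible expression. The associated study concerns a snoRNA-like element in CRNDE and its role in ribosome biogenesis and cell proliferation.
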