Features (pLannotate 1.2.2; 18 found; start..end, strand, type, name):
      9..376     +  promoter       TRE3GS promoter: 3rd-generation Tet-responsive promoter that can be activated by binding of Tet-On® 3G, modified to eliminate binding sites for endogenous mammalian transcription factors
  10723..10857   -  polyA_signal   SV40 poly(A) signal: SV40 polyadenylation signal
  11174..11331   +  CDS            lacZα (fragment): LacZα fragment of β-galactosidase; lacZ fragment
  11337..11436   -  misc_feature   bom (fragment): basis of mobility region from pBR322
  11538..11573   -  CDS            rop (fragment): Rop protein, which maintains plasmids at low copy number; rop
  11668..11772   +  promoter       AmpR promoter: bla
  11773..12633   +  CDS            AmpR: β-lactamase; bla; confers resistance to ampicillin, carbenicillin, and related antibiotics
  12804..13392   +  rep_origin     ori: high-copy-number ColE1/pMB1/pBR322/pUC origin of replication
  13575..13667   +  CDS            lacI (fragment): lac repressor; lacI; The lac repressor binds to the lac operator to inhibit transcription in E. coli. This inhibition can be relieved by adding lactose or isopropyl-β-D-thiogalactopyranoside (IPTG).
  13680..13701   +  protein_bind   CAP binding site: CAP binding activates transcription in the presence of cAMP. E. coli catabolite activator protein
  13716..13746   +  promoter       lac promoter: promoter for the E. coli lac operon
  13750..13772   +  protein_bind   lac operator (fragment): The lac repressor binds to the lac operator to inhibit transcription in E. coli. This inhibition can be relieved by adding lactose or isopropyl-β-D-thiogalactopyranoside (IPTG). lac repressor encoded by lacI
  14058..14139   -  polyA_signal   SV40 poly(A) signal: SV40 polyadenylation signal
  14162..14245   -  CDS            large T antigen (fragment): large T antigen from SV40 (simian virus 40)
  14256..14654   -  CDS            BSD: blasticidin S deaminase; Aspergillus terreus BSD; confers resistance to blasticidin
  14727..14837   -  CDS            VP48: 3 tandem repeats of the minimal activation domain of herpes simplex virus VP16 (Cheng et al., 2013)
  14767..15464   -  CDS            rtTA3 (fragment): reverse tetracycline transactivator 3 activates expression from Tet-responsive promoters in the presence of doxycycline
  15517..15728   -  promoter       EF-1α core promoter: core promoter for human elongation factor EF-1α
>Addgene plasmid #242177 | XLone-Unspliced CRNDE | addgene full sequence | sequence record 484212 | Addgene NGS Result
ATCACCTCGAGTTTACTCCCTATCAGTGATAGAGAACGTATGAAGAGTTTACTCCCTATCAGTGATAGAG
AACGTATGCAGACTTTACTCCCTATCAGTGATAGAGAACGTATAAGGAGTTTACTCCCTATCAGTGATAG
AGAACGTATGACCAGTTTACTCCCTATCAGTGATAGAGAACGTATCTACAGTTTACTCCCTATCAGTGAT
AGAGAACGTATATCCAGTTTACTCCCTATCAGTGATAGAGAACGTATAAGCTTTGCTTATGTAAACCAGG
GCGCCTATAAAAGAGTGCTGATTTTTTGAGTAAACTTCAATTCCACAACACTTTTGTCTTATACCAACTT
TCCGTACCACTTCCTACCCTCGTAAAGGTACCGCGGGGAGGGGCGGGGTCTCGATCGCGCTATTGTCATG
GAGACGGGAAGCTGGCTGCAGCGGCGGCGGGGACCGTGGGGCCGAGGTGGCTGCCAGCCGGCCAATGTCT
AAGCGAGGCGGAGCGGCCCAGGCGGCCCGAGCCTGGGGGAGCGCGCAGCCGGCCAGTGGCGGCCTCGCCG
GCGGCCTCTTCCCGGGCTCGCAGTAGGCCCGAGTCGTCGCCGGGAGCTCCTGGGAGCAGCGTCCCCGCCC
TGCTCCCCTCGCTCCCGCCTCTTGCGGCCCCACGGCCCCTCAGCGCCCGCCCCCGGCTCCGCCCGCCGCA
GCCGCAGCCCCTGGCGCTAACGGTCGGTAACGGCCCGCGCGCGCCGCCCGCCGGGGGCTCGCGCCAGCCA
CGAGGGAGCGTCCGCGGCCCGCGCGCCCGCGCGGCGGAGGAGAGGTGAGCCCCCGCCCGGGCCAGGCCCT
CTGGCCGCGCCGTCCGCCCCTCTAGTCGTGTCCCCTCGTGGGCCGAACGGACGCGGCGGTGCCCCGCGCC
CGACCAGACGTCCCGTGGGCTAGGGCCTGGGCCTCGGGCCGCGTCGGCGCCGGTCGAGGTTCTCCGGGTG
TCGGGGTTCGGGGCGGGCGCGCGTGGGCGTGGCTCCTCTGTCCACGCCTGTTCCCTTCGTCGCCGCGGCT
CTCGTCCGGGACACGGCTTTCCGGAGTAGAGCCCTTGGAGGTTTGTGCCACCGAGAACCCGAGTCTGTCA
CACAGACATCCTCATTACATCATCCTGCCACTCCGGCAGTCCCGCGCTTTCTCCCCCCACCCCCGCCCCC
GCCCCCGCCCCGTGGCTTGTTTGTTGGTTGTTTTTTTAATTTTTTTAACCCCTTTTCTTGTACTGTCTTC
TTTTTGGTGTCAGGGGCTGGAGAGACTCCTGCAAGATATTGAGGCATTTAGAAAGTATGGTTCTGTTGCC
GTGGTTGTCACCTCCGCTCTACGTCAAATTTAAGACTCATTTCTTAAGGATGTCTCTATTTTCTGCTTTA
TTTGCACATTGATGGCTCTGCTGCTCAGCTGGCCACGGCCGCCCGGCGTCTGAGATAGAATTGTGTTAAT
ATGAGAAAGGGAACGGCCGATCATGATTAGCAGGCAGACGGCATGCAGATAGCATCTGGCGGGTTTTCTC
CGTTTTTATATGAAAGCGTTCACTTGTTTGCTGGTAAACACGAGGTTTTAACTTTTTATCTGGGTAGTGG
TGACCGTTTGTTTCACTCTCCCCTCCTTTTTACTTCCTATTCATTAGCTTTTCCGTTTGGAAAGCTGCAT
ACTTGTTAGCGGTAGTTTGGTGTCTTGACTCTGAAGCTTTCTCTTCCAGCAGAGGTGGGATCTGTATCCC
TCCCATCCTAGGTTACCAAGAAGACTTTTTCTCCCCTTACTTTCTATTGAATTTGTGTCTTTCCCAACAT
TTAAACTTACACTAGGGATAAGTTTGCTCGGGTTGTTTTTGACGTAGGACTATTAAATATTCTCATTTTG
AAACTTCCTAAAGGTTTATTGGTTTGTCATGTCTGCACCGATCCAGTTTCGCATAACTCTTAAAATTTAA
AGCTTTAAAGTACGGTTCGCAATTGTATTGTCAAGACATGGCCCTAGAGCTTGTTCTTCAAGTTTTGGCT
GTACAGTTGTCATTGTTTCAGTCAAGTGCAAAAGAGGTTATTCCTGTTTATTTAGTGTTAATAGCTATTT
ACAGTTAAAACTTTAAAGACTCATAGAAGTAGGTCTGCTGTATTTTAAAGATCTCATCATTCTTGTGGGA
GAGACACAACACCAACACCAGGAAAGGCAACAGATTGCTTCTGTCATATCGCTTTGCTGTTTTGGAGTGT
ACTTAAAGGATTATGATTGATAAGGCTGTCTTGCCAGAGAATGTTGACACAGGTGTGCATCGTTATCTTA
ATTAAGATCCTGAGAAAATGTTGTCTATAAATGGTGACATAAGAAGGGCGGCATATTTTTGTACAGTTTT
GCTTTTGGAGAATTTAATTGCACTTGAAACCTGTCTTTGAGCTTCCAGATTTTGTGAGCACTTTAGCAAC
AGAAGTTTTAGAGAGAAATGATAGTTTAATGTTAAGTGTTCTGGCATGTACTAATAGTACTTGTGGCTTT
TTGGCAATGCCTGTGTCGGCTTTCTTTGTGCTCTACCTTTGTGGAATAATGGTTTCTAATTTTGAAAGAA
AAGCATAAAATAGAGCAGTATTTTATTAAGCAAACACTTGTTAGTGTTCAGAATAAGTCTGTAGAGGAGG
GCATGCTTAATGTGCAGAAACAGGAATATAATAAGAGGTAAATATATGAGAAATTTATGCTATTTCGTTT
TTTTGGAAAAGAAACAGTCTCCTGGGGTGCCTTAATGATCTAAAACAATTTCTTTTTCATATCATTAAAT
ACCTAGATACAATGTTTACGGAATGCCTTGTTTTTATTTCTAAAAATAGAAGAAAACTGTTTTATTTCTT
CCAAAATACTGTTCTGTGTGTTTGAATTGATGAGTAAGTGAAGATAGTGCATTTAGTCTCTTACTAGTTT
AAGGATCTGAGTCATAACCTGGGTGACCACTAAAATAATATTGCTGTTCTTTACTACAAATCTCGGAATG
CAAAAACACTGGCAAGATGGATGCTGTTGATGATATTACCCTTGGCTTACCCAGCACCTAATACCTTTTA
ACATAAGTATTGCATTAAGATTTTCTCTTCTCTTTGTAGCTTAGGATTTCCTGGAAGCTGGCTGTCTATC
AGTGTGTATGTAAGAAGTGTATATGTTTTTCTTTAATATTAAAAGTCACTGTAAAAAGAGGAAATGAAAG
TGGAGGAGACCATAGGCATATGATCGGAAAAGCCAGGTGTAGAGTCACAGCTCATTCTTGACTCCAAGGA
TAATTACCTGGTTAGAATTACATGGTAAACTAAAAGAAAGACTTACGTAGATTTGTTTGCTAAAACTAAA
ACAAGACCATTAATTTTGAGATAATTGCTTTATTTATCTCCCATACCACCCCTAATCAAAATTTTTTTCC
CCTCTGGCAGCTATGATGAGCATTCTTATGCTGTTATCCATGTGTTATTTTCAAATTTGATATATTGCAT
TAAAAGAGATGAAATAGGAATATGAACTAATTATCCATTTTAACGAATAACTCAATAATTATTATTATGT
GTATACATTCTAGAAATCTTAGGAAAAAATGTTCTTTAGTTGATAACAGGAAAGTAAATTAAATCATGTA
ATCCTGAGTGAATTAAATATGCTCTTCAAAATAGATGATGAACATAGCATCATACTTTGGAATAATGTTT
TAACTCTGGGATAGTACAGCCTGTTTTGAGTGGTAGTATTTCATTATCTTTATATGTTTCTCTTCAATAT
CTCTTTTTTGTTGACTCCTATATTTTAACATCTTTTTGGTATATTTGTTAGCTGTTTATAGGGAATAATT
TTTCTTAATAGAATAGCAGCTGGTGCAACTCTAAGAACATGTCAAATCTAGGAATTCTTTTTTCCTTTTT
CAATAATGAGTGGTTTGCTTTCATAGCACTGCTCTGAAGTGTGATGCTGAAGGCTTATTTCTGCATAAAT
CTGCAGTGTTTTTATAGCTGTAGTGTACCTAAGCACCAATTTAGCTTAGCAAATTAACTTAGATGCTTCA
AAATTGAAAACCAGTATATTCTAATGTAGTTTGAGTTTAAGTCTTTATTAGTAAGGATGCACTTAACATT
TGTTCAGGAGAAGAGAATATAATTTTCTCCTGCAGTTGTCATTTACGTAATCCATTTTTCTAGTCTTTTC
TCAGGCTAATGATATTCCATACCTTGATACAGCTTTTATTTGTTTATTTGCCATAATATGGAGTGATACC
TTCGAGAAAATTAGATATTTGAATCTAATATCCCAAAAGTATTACTTAGTTTTCTGTGTTTCCTTAAACA
GAATCATTTCCATTTTCGGTGCAGGTGTTAAGTGTGATGCTTCCATAATACATTTGGATGCTGTCAGCTA
AGTTCACTTCTGAACTAAGGGGTTCCTCCAAATGTTGGCTGAAATTCATCCCAAGGCTGGTCTGCAAGTG
AGTGTCTGCACACAGTTTGCTTGTATGTGGAGTCGATCCAAAATAGCATCAATGTTGGTTTTACCAAAGT
ATTTATTATTGATAATAGAGGCTAAGTACAAAATGTAGAGAATGTCAGCTACTTGAGGCCTTTGATTATT
AAAAATTTTATTAATGCATTAAACAAGAGTACAGTAAATAGATAAATTTTAGGTTCATGAAATAAAACTG
AATAATTTATTTTTACTTACTATTTATCATGGAATTACTTTGAATAATTTATTTTTAATGGTATAATTGG
ACAGTAAAATTTATAAACTCAGTGCTTTTCATAAAAATCAAAGTGAAGTTTGTAATATTTTATACAAATA
GAATTATTATTTAAGAGAAATAACCTGTTTATGCCTAATTACAGTTTTTAATCATTTCAGTTACCTATTT
CTTTTAAGAATAAATTTAGTGGGAATATCAGTTCCAGTCATGGGTACCAAACTTTTTTAGTGACAGAGTA
CACACAGGTATGTAAAACTTGTCATTTCTCATCAAATAGAGGCTGCTGAATATAGGCAGGTAAGAAAAGC
TATGAGAAAGAATTGTTTTGCAGAATATTTGTCTAGTTGTCAGAGCAAGGAACTGAATTTATTGACACAG
AACATTTTATTAAGTAAAAAAAATGGTTCTTATAACAAAAAAAAAAGCTAATTTTACAGAAGGCAGTAGT
TAATATAGCCGCCAATAAAATAAATGTTTCTCTGAATACTTTCCGAGGCATTACAGTGATTTTTAACTAA
TATGAAGTGATATATAATAATTTTAAAGTAACATCCTTGAGTTTTCCTATTATTAATTGCTTATGGAAAT
TGGGTTTCACGTATGACTGAGAGCTAAAGCATTACAGTGAGTTAGAAAACACAACACAAATGTAAAGAAA
ATGTTAGGTGGTGAGTAATCTGATTCCTTTTTGTTTGCCTTTAAGCTTAGTTTTTTGTTTTGTTTTACTT
TGTTTTAAACCATGTATAAAATTGTTGAATTTAAAAGATAAGAGGATTAAGTAATTTCTTTTTTCCTCCT
AAGGATAAATGTAGGAAAAATCTAAACACATAGGCAGATTGGTTGAGTTTTATATCTGTTATCGGCCACA
TTTATTAAGATTCATATTTCATGTATATTAGAGGTATTCACATGTATTAAAATTCTTATATTCCTTCTAT
ATAAAATAGATGTAGGGGGTTCCCACTCTTGAAAATATGAAGAAAAGATGTCCTTTCAGCAATAATGGGT
TATGGTTGATTAACTGAGAAGGTTGTATTAAACGTTCTCTAGTAGAAATGGCTAAAGAGCATGCTTTTTG
AGAAGTGTATCATCTAGGAAGAAAATCAAATGGAGTATTGGTAATTAAATTGTAATTCCATGAAGGAAGG
AAGTGGTGCAAAAGATGAAGCTAACTATTCCTGTTTTTCTTTTTAAGAGTCTGCAATTCATAATGGAGCT
ACTGTACTGGCTATTGGAAGGAGGAGATTCTGAAGATAAGGAGGTAATATTATCTCTTTTAAAAGAATAC
TTTCCTCTGTAATCCTGAATCTTTATTACATGTAAGAACTTTGTGCAGTAGACAGCAATTTCTTTGAATT
TGGTATATGGAAACAATTTTATTTTCCTCTGCTAAGTTTTTGAGCCTGCCTCTTCTAGTGCCATGGACTG
CATTGGTAGAGCTGAGAAATATCATTTAGCCATACTCAGCACCCTTAAAATAGCTTCTTTCTGAGAATTA
GATCTGTGAAGGTGTCCTGCACAGTTCTTGTAGATGTCATTTTAGTTTGTGGTTGACGTGCATGCATTTA
GCATGTTGCTTAACCGTCCTCATTCGCCTCCCAGTTCTTTGTTGCCTTCATTTGGGGGGATGTGTTTTCT
GCTGGATGATTTACTGCTAGACATGACCAAACTCTGAGTATAAGACTTGGTGTTTGGCAGCTGGTTCCAG
TGCTCTGCTGAGAAGTAGTTGGGCCCAGCCTGGGGCATTGTAGTGTCCTGGAGGCCGGGAGCTCCTGCAC
AGGGGTTCTTTTCCTGGTTCAGAGCCTTAGGTGCCTTTCCACTTTTCACGTAATCTTTTCCTAGGTTGGC
TTGCTGCTTACTTTGCAGCTGTTGCAGGGATTCACATGGAATGGAGGGCTCCCTTTTATTGTGGATTATT
TCTTTGATAATTTACCCATGTGCTTTTTCATTTTCAAAAACCCAGTGGTGTTTAAGAATGAAAGATTCTT
GAAGAACAAAAATTGGGTTAAATTTGTATCTATCAGAAAAGATTCTATCCTCTGATGCTATGTAGGCACA
TTGAATATGCAGGCTAAATTAAAAACAGAGTAAAACCTTTTTATAATATGCCAATTACTATATCTAAGAA
TGTTTATACAGGCTGAAATTTTGTAATGGTATTTATATCTGTTTTCCTTTTTAAGGAAAATAATATACTT
TTCTAGGCATCAAAAATATCTGCCCCTTTCACTAATGCTGATGTACCACCTTCCCCCAACCCCCAACGCT
AAATTTGACTGGCTTAAAAACATCTGCCCCCTGAACTATATCTGGGGAGGAATATTAATAAAACAATGAA
GGACTTCATGGTGTCTAGTTATATAATTAGGAAATTGGTTAGAAACGTGGCTAAAACCAGTTTCTTTCAT
TAAAAGAACTAGTGTACATTTAAAAACAAAAACCTTCAGGAAAAAGACTCTTTGATCTTTAAGTCAAATA
GTATTTTTGGTTAACACAGCAGGAAGGGGAAATATACCAATTTCAGATTCTTTTATTTATGCCTAAGTAG
AGGTTGTAAGCAGCTAAGGAAGTGATTAAAATGTAGTCTAGTAAAAAATGGTGCTGATTACTTGGAAAGC
AGTTTACATTTGCAAAAAAATTCAGTATTATGACCTTCACCAACTTTTACACATCATATACTTGGGTTAT
TACTTATGGTATAGCTTGTGTATGGAATGCAAGGGTATTTTCAAATTGACTAGGTCTTGCTGGTCATCTT
AAAATATGTTACAATATTACAAAATTGAAATGTAATATTTTTTAATAGAAGGAAAATATAAATTTAATAT
CTGGGCAATTGAGACCTTTAAACTTACTTTAAAAGTATGATCTTGATGTATATGATACTGTTTTGTCTTT
GCTATATTAACAGAATTAGAGGGGTGTTCTGCAATTCAAATACCTTATATATTCCAAATTTTATTCTCTA
TAATGGACTTTTAAAATAAAAGGTATATGTGCTTCAAGAGGGCAAAATTTGAATCATGAGCTAATTTGCT
AAGCATCAGATTATAGAAAAGCATCCTTGATTAATTTGGAACTGTGAAAGGGGGCGGGTAAAACTGTTTT
CTGCAGAAATTTACTAGTGCAGCAACCATTTAAATTAAATGTTTGTTAACATAATAGTGATGGCATTTTC
TCCTCCCCCTCCTTGTGGTTTTGTCCAACTAGATGTTACAGTGGCAGTTGCACTGACTGTTAAGTGTTTA
AATGATGACACCATTATGTGAAGTGATTTTGAAATGAGAGATTCCAGCCAAGAATTACATCTGCTCCCAT
CTCCTTCAAATCATACTCTCTGGCAGTACAGATTATGATTGATTTGTTTGTGACAGATTGCAGGAAACAG
TCATTGATTTTTCAATATTTTACCTTAAAATTATTTACAGTTGTAACCATGGGGAGGTATTTTCATGGGC
TGTCAGCCCCTGAAAGACTAGGATAATATTCCCTGCTCTCTGACAAGACAAATTACCTGTAATGAGTGCA
GTAGCTGAAGGGTATACTTTTATTTTAAAATATGTCAATAACCCCAGTGACTAAACGAATATTGATTTAG
CATAATGAAGCCTGAGTAACGTGAAAATGAGCTTTTTCAAGGGGCATGGTAAAGTCTTTCTTTTTAGCTG
GTTGTAAGAAGCTTTTGATTCTTTTCAGCCAGCTGGTAGGAATATAGAATTTTATAAGCAAACCATCAGG
AATGATAGTGTTGTTTCTGATAAGCAACATCCAAATATTTTGACCCTGCTTTTAGTGGTTTTTTTCAAAT
CTTATTTTGAGTCTTACTTTTAGTCATAGAATAGCTACTGATTTGATGCGGTCTTTAACTGACTTAATAT
TTTTACAATTTCAATATATTTTGCATTGGAATCTCCAGTAATGAATATTAAAATATATGTACAATCATTT
GTAGATGATATCAATTATATTAAGACATTTCAGATGGGCTATTGTAGTATTTAATGTGCCGTATTTTATG
GTAGAATAATTCTCAGTCTCTGGACATCAAGATTGCTTTCAGTGGGAATGAAGATTAATTTACTTCAGTC
CTGATTTTTTAGGCATCAATGCATGTTTTCATTTTTGTCAGACTTTTACCCTCTTTTAATGTAATTCTCA
ACTTCTTATGGATTTACTTCCCAATACATAAAATCCTTCAAAACAAGAATGATAATAATTTTTATACTTT
TTATAAAAATAAATTTATTTTTAGTCCATCAAGGTGTCTGAAGATTTTATGCCTAGGTATCTCCATATCT
AACTTGATAAGGAAAATAGGATAAACAATGCTGGTAATAGCAGGAAAGTAAGTATTTGAATAAGATGTCA
AACTGATATTTCATGTGAACCTAACTCATTTTATGGTAACTAATAATTATCTTATTTAAATCAATAGGTA
AAACCTGTTTAGAAATTAAAAATGAGTTACGATTTAAAGAAAATTCAGATGACTCATTGTGAGTGCTAGT
TCTCTTGTAGGATGCCACTGGAAATGTTGAAATGAAAAATGTAAGTATATCTTTTGGTGGAAAAAAGGAT
AGTCTCTAGGACACAAAATTACTGTTTTATTTTTTTCTCAGGAGTTTGCCTAAGGGTGTGACAGATGATC
TCTGTCACTTGTCTTAGTTGTGTCCTGCAATAAACTGGATGCTTTATAAAATACTAGACCTGTGATTTCG
TATGCTGTAATATTTCATTTCTCCATCACCCCTCCAAATTATTTCTTAGTTTGGAGTAAAATAATAAATG
TATTATAGTCAACATCTCTTGACCCCTCTTTAGTTTCAGCTAAACTAAGCATGTGTGTTTGTGTGTTCAT
TTTATAGTTCATGTGTAGAACTATGTGAATTAAATTTAAGAAACATGTAAAGTAGAGGAAATAGTTTTCT
GGAGAAATTTTTCCTTTTTGGATATTATGCCCTTTTCCATTGCTTTTCTCTGCTTGAAAGCAAAAAAAAG
TACCCTACCCCTGTTCTCCTTTAGGGAAAAACTATTCCTATAAAGTATTTTTAAATCGTGCAAGTCATTG
CCTAGGGTTAGCTAAAACATTTCTTTTTAAAAAGGAGAAAATGCCCTGGCTTTAACATTTTCTTGTATTT
GTATCTATTAAGATAAACAGTTTACTTTGATACAGTACATACCAATCTACTTAATTTTTTTTCCAGGATT
CCTTTTACTATGTTTGGTCTGACCTTTTATGATAACTTAATATTGGAACAAATTAGCATATAATTCTATT
TTCCATGTGACCTCAACCAGTTGCAGAATTGTACCACTACTTTAGGGGGGGCAATTTGACAGTTTATGTA
GACTATAGCATTAATTGTTCCCAAATGTTCAGTGCATCCTGGCTAATGTGTTATTGAAGGTGTTTTCACG
TAAGCAGTTAGAGGAAGCACTTCACCCCTATTACTAAGTTATTAAAATGCCTCCTAAAGGTAGCATTTTA
AATTAGTATACATAATTGATTAGTAATTTGTCTTCTCCCAAGCATAAAACAGCATAGCAGAGTTAAGTGT
GACCAGTGAAGTATAAGATATTAGGGATTGATGGTGACAATGATCATAGCAACTAAATGGATTTTTTTTT
TCTTTTAGATTCAGCCGTTGGTCTTTGAAATTTCCTGTGATGTGTTTCAATCTAGATGCAAAGAACATGG
AAAAATCAAAGTGCTCGAGTGGTTTAAATATGTTTTGGGTATTCCTGTTTATAGACTATAATACTTTTCC
AATTAAAATCCTCAGTTGTCACGCAGAAGAAGGTTAAGCTGTACTAGTAGACCACCTCCCCTGCGAGCTA
AGCTGGACAGCCAATGACGGGTAAGAGAGTGACATTTTTCACTAACCTAAGACAGGAGGGCCGTCAGAGC
TACTGCCTAATCCAAAGACGGGTAAAAGTGATAAAAATGTATCACTCCAACCTAAGACAGGCGCAGCTTC
CGAGGGATTTGAGATCCAGACATGATAAGATACATTGATGAGTTTGGACAAACCAAAACTAGAATGCAGT
GAAAAAAATGCCTTATTTGTGAAATTTGTGATGCTATTGCCTTATTTGTAACCATTATAAGCTGCAATAA
ACAAGTTTGATATCTATAACAAGAAAATATATATATAATAAGTTATCACGTAAGTAGAACATGAAATAAC
AATATAATTATCGTATGAGTTAAATCTTAAAAGTCACGTAAAAGATAATCATGCGTCATTTTGACTCACG
CGGTCGTTATAGTTCAAAATCAGTGACACTTACCGCATTGACAAGCACGCCTCACGGGAGCTCCAAGCGG
CGACTGAGATGTCCTAAATGCACAGCGACGGATTCGCGCTATTTAGAAAGAGAGAGCAATATTTCAAGAA
TGCATGCGTCAATTTTACGCAGACTATCTTTCTAGGGTTAAGAATTCACTGGCCGTCGTTTTACAACGTC
GTGACTGGGAAAACCCTGGCGTTACCCAACTTAATCGCCTTGCAGCACATCCCCCTTTCGCCAGCTGGCG
TAATAGCGAAGAGGCCCGCACCGATCGCCCTTCCCAACAGTTGCGCAGCCTGAATGGCGAATGGCGCCTG
ATGCGGTATTTTCTCCTTACGCATCTGTGCGGTATTTCACACCGCATATGGTGCACTCTCAGTACAATCT
GCTCTGATGCCGCATAGTTAAGCCAGCCCCGACACCCGCCAACACCCGCTGACGCGCCCTGACGGGCTTG
TCTGCTCCCGGCATCCGCTTACAGACAAGCTGTGACCGTCTCCGGGAGCTGCATGTGTCAGAGGTTTTCA
CCGTCATCACCGAAACGCGCGAGACGAAAGGGCCTCGTGATACGCCTATTTTTATAGGTTAATGTCATGA
TAATAATGGTTTCTTAGACGTCAGGTGGCACTTTTCGGGGAAATGTGCGCGGAACCCCTATTTGTTTATT
TTTCTAAATACATTCAAATATGTATCCGCTCATGAGACAATAACCCTGATAAATGCTTCAATAATATTGA
AAAAGGAAGAGTATGAGTATTCAACATTTCCGTGTCGCCCTTATTCCCTTTTTTGCGGCATTTTGCCTTC
CTGTTTTTGCTCACCCAGAAACGCTGGTGAAAGTAAAAGATGCTGAAGATCAGTTGGGTGCACGAGTGGG
TTACATCGAACTGGATCTCAACAGCGGTAAGATCCTTGAGAGTTTTCGCCCCGAAGAACGTTTTCCAATG
ATGAGCACTTTTAAAGTTCTGCTATGTGGCGCGGTATTATCCCGTATTGACGCCGGGCAAGAGCAACTCG
GTCGCCGCATACACTATTCTCAGAATGACTTGGTTGAGTACTCACCAGTCACAGAAAAGCATCTTACGGA
TGGCATGACAGTAAGAGAATTATGCAGTGCTGCCATAACCATGAGTGATAACACTGCGGCCAACTTACTT
CTGACAACGATCGGAGGACCGAAGGAGCTAACCGCTTTTTTGCACAACATGGGGGATCATGTAACTCGCC
TTGATCGTTGGGAACCGGAGCTGAATGAAGCCATACCAAACGACGAGCGTGACACCACGATGCCTGTAGC
AATGGCAACAACGTTGCGCAAACTATTAACTGGCGAACTACTTACTCTAGCTTCCCGGCAACAATTAATA
GACTGGATGGAGGCGGATAAAGTTGCAGGACCACTTCTGCGCTCGGCCCTTCCGGCTGGCTGGTTTATTG
CTGATAAATCTGGAGCCGGTGAGCGTGGGTCTCGCGGTATCATTGCAGCACTGGGGCCAGATGGTAAGCC
CTCCCGTATCGTAGTTATCTACACGACGGGGAGTCAGGCAACTATGGATGAACGAAATAGACAGATCGCT
GAGATAGGTGCCTCACTGATTAAGCATTGGTAACTGTCAGACCAAGTTTACTCATATATACTTTAGATTG
ATTTAAAACTTCATTTTTAATTTAAAAGGATCTAGGTGAAGATCCTTTTTGATAATCTCATGACCAAAAT
CCCTTAACGTGAGTTTTCGTTCCACTGAGCGTCAGACCCCGTAGAAAAGATCAAAGGATCTTCTTGAGAT
CCTTTTTTTCTGCGCGTAATCTGCTGCTTGCAAACAAAAAAACCACCGCTACCAGCGGTGGTTTGTTTGC
CGGATCAAGAGCTACCAACTCTTTTTCCGAAGGTAACTGGCTTCAGCAGAGCGCAGATACCAAATACTGT
TCTTCTAGTGTAGCCGTAGTTAGGCCACCACTTCAAGAACTCTGTAGCACCGCCTACATACCTCGCTCTG
CTAATCCTGTTACCAGTGGCTGCTGCCAGTGGCGATAAGTCGTGTCTTACCGGGTTGGACTCAAGACGAT
AGTTACCGGATAAGGCGCAGCGGTCGGGCTGAACGGGGGGTTCGTGCACACAGCCCAGCTTGGAGCGAAC
GACCTACACCGAACTGAGATACCTACAGCGTGAGCTATGAGAAAGCGCCACGCTTCCCGAAGGGAGAAAG
GCGGACAGGTATCCGGTAAGCGGCAGGGTCGGAACAGGAGAGCGCACGAGGGAGCTTCCAGGGGGAAACG
CCTGGTATCTTTATAGTCCTGTCGGGTTTCGCCACCTCTGACTTGAGCGTCGATTTTTGTGATGCTCGTC
AGGGGGGCGGAGCCTATGGAAAAACGCCAGCAACGCGGCCTTTTTACGGTTTCTGGCCTTTTGCTGGCCT
TTTGCTCACATGTTCTTTCCTGCGTTATCCCCTGATTCTGTGGATAACCGTATTACCGCCTTTGAGTGAG
CTGATACCGCTCGCCGCAGCCGAACGACCGAGCGCAGCGAGTCAGTGAGCGAGGAAGCGGAAGAGCGCCC
AATACGCAAACCGCCTCTCCCCGCGCGTTGGCCGATTCATTAATGCAGCTGGCACGACAGGTTTCCCGAC
TGGAAAGCGGGCAGTGAGCGCAACGCAATTAATGTGAGTTAGCTCACTCATTAGGCACCCCAGGCTTTAC
ACTTTATGCTTCCGGCTCGTATGTTGTGTGGAATTGTGAGCGGATAACAATTTCACACAGGAAACAGCTA
TGACCATGATTACGCCAAGGTCGACTTAACCCTAGAAAGATAATCATATTGTGACGTACGTTAAAGATAA
TCATGCGTAAAATTGACGCATGTGTTTTATCGGTCTGTATATCGAGGTTTATTTATTAATTTGAATAGAT
ATTAAGTTTTATTATATTTACACTTACATACTAATAATAAATTCAACAAACAATTTATTTATGTTTATTT
ATTTATTAAAAAAAAACAAAAACTCAAAATTTCTTCTATAAAGTAACAAAACTTTTAGCAGTGAAAAAAA
TGCTTTATTTGTGAAATTTGTGATGCTATTGCTTTATTTGTAACCATTATAAGCTGCAATAAACAAGTTA
ACAACAACAATTGCATTCATTTTATGTTTCAGGTTCAGGGGGAGGTGTGGGAGGTTTTTTAAAGCAAGTA
AAACCTCTACAAATGTGGTATGGCTGATTATGATCCTCTGGAGATTTAGCCCTCCCACACATAACCAGAG
GGCAGCAATTCACGAATCCCAACTGCCGTCGGCTGTCCATCACTGTCCTTCACTATGGCTTTGATCCCAG
GATGCAGATCGAGAAGCACCTGTCGGCACCGTCCGCAGGGGCTCAAGATGCCCCTGTTCTCATTTCCGAT
CGCGACGATACAAGTCAGGTTGCCAGCTGCCGCAGCAGCAGCAGTGCCCAGCACCACGAGTTCTGCACAA
GGTCCCCCAGTAAAATGATATACATTGACACCAGTGAAGATGCGGCCGTCGCTAGAGAGAGCTGCGCTGG
CGACGCTGTAGTCTTCAGAGATGGGGATGCTGTTGATTGTAGCCGTTGCTCTTTCAATGAGGGTGGATTC
TTCTTGAGACAAAGGCTTGGCCATGGGGCCGGGGTTCTCCTCCACGTCGCCGGCCTGCTTCAGCAGGCTG
AAGTTGGTGGCGCCGCTGCCCCCGGGGAGCATGTCAAGGTCAAAATCGTCAAGAGCGTCAGCAGGCAGCA
TATCAAGGTCAAAGTCGTCAAGGGCATCGGCTGGGAGCATGTCTAAGTCAAAATCGTCAAGGGCGTCGGT
CGGCCCGCCGCTTTCGCACTTTAGCTGTTTCTCCAGGCCACATATGATTAGTTCCAGGCCGAAAAGGAAG
GCAGGTTCGGCTCCCTGCCGGTCGAACAGCTCAATTGCTTGTTTCAGAAGTGGGGGCATAGAATCGGTGG
TAGGTGTCTCTCTTTCCTCTTTTGCTACTTGATGCTCCTGTTCCTCCAATACGCAGCCCAGTGTAAAGTG
GCCCACGGCGGACAGAGCGTACAGTGCGTTCTCCAGGGAGAAGCCTTGCTGACACAGGAACGCGAGCTGA
TTTTCCAGGGTTTCGTACTGTTTCTCTGTTGGGCGGGTGCCGAGATGCACTTTAGCCCCGTCGCGATGTG
AGAGGAGAGCACAGCGGTATGACTTGGCGTTGTTCCGCAGAAAGTCTTGCCATGACTCGCCTTCCAGGGG
GCAGGAGTGGGTATGATGCCTGTCCAGCATCTCGATTGGCAGGGCATCGAGCAGGGCCCGCTTGTTCTTC
ACGTGCCAGTACAGGGTAGGCTGCTCAACTCCCAGCTTTTGAGCGAGTTTCCTTGTCGTCAGGCCTTCGA
TACCGACTCCATTGAGTAATTCCAGAGCAGAGTTTATGACTTTGCTCTTGTCCAGTCTAGACATCTTATC
GTCATCGTCTTTGTAATCCATGGTGGCGGATCCCGCGTCACGACACCTGTGTTCTGGCGGCAAACCCGTT
GCGAAAAAGAACGTTCACGGCGACTACTGCACTTATATACGGTTCTCCCCCACCCTCGGGAAAAAGGCGG
AGCCAGTACACGACATCACTTTCCCAGTTTACCCCGCGCCACCTTCTCTAGGCACCGGTTCAATTGCCGA
CCCCTCCCCCCAACTTCTCGGGGACTGTGGGCGATGTGCGCTCTGCCCACTGACGGGCACCGGAGCCACT
CGAGTGGAATT
